Addgene plasmid #137086: pAP1837
Purpose: Plasmid for PCR-generated donor DNA for rapid tagging of proteins with mCherry
Depositing lab: Geraldine Seydoux. Depositing organization: Johns Hopkins University and School of Medicine. Publication: Rapid Tagging of Human Proteins with Fluorescent Reporters by Genome Engineering using Double-Stranded DNA Donors. Paix A, Rasoloson D, Folkmann A, Seydoux G. Curr Protoc Mol Biol. 2019 Dec;129(1):e102. doi: 10.1002/cpmb.102. PubMed 31710422.
Backbone
  Vector backbone: pUC19
  Backbone size w/o insert (bp): 3168
  Vector type: Bacterial Expression ; PCR template for donor DNA
Growth in bacteria
  Bacterial resistance: Ampicillin, 100 μg/mL
  Growth temperature: 37°C
  Growth strain: DH5alpha
  Copy number: High Copy
Gene/Insert
  Gene/Insert name: mCherry (alt name: pAP1837-1)
  Species: H. sapiens (human)
  Insert size (bp): 705
  Cloning method: Ligation Independent Cloning
  Sequencing primers: 5′ n/a
Terms and licenses: Academic/Nonprofit Terms; Industry Terms: Not Available to Industry
How to cite: pAP1837 was a gift from Geraldine Seydoux (Addgene plasmid # 137086 ; http://n2t.net/addgene:137086 ; RRID:Addgene_137086)
