[The description below was written by a language model from this plasmid's Addgene catalogue record and pLannotate feature annotations shown in this document.]
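Description:
pAP1837 is a small, high-copy pUC19-based plasmid (about 3.4 kb in the sequenced record) that serves as a PCR template rather than as an expression vector in its own right. It replicates in E. coli from the ColE1/pUC-type origin and is selected with ampicillin through the β-lactamase gene and its native promoter. The remaining annotated backbone elements are ordinary pUC19 remnants: the lac promoter, lac operator and CAP binding site, fragments of lacZα and lacI, a residual piece of the multiple cloning site, and short rop and bom fragments.

The payload is the coding sequence of mCherry, a rapidly maturing monomeric red fluorescent protein derived from Discosoma, roughly 0.7 kb long and inserted by ligation-independent cloning into the polylinker region, interrupting lacZα. In the feature table mCherry lies on the opposite strand from the lac promoter, and no eukaryotic promoter, terminator or polyadenylation signal is annotated around it, consistent with the insert being intended for amplification and not for expression from this plasmid. The catalogue lists human as the species, which presumably refers to the intended target genome, or possibly codon usage, rather than the origin of the fluorescent protein.

According to the record, the plasmid is used to generate double-stranded donor DNA by PCR for rapid tagging of proteins with mCherry in genome engineering of human cells. In this type of approach, primers typically carry homology arms matching the target locus so that the amplified product can be knocked in to fuse the reporter to an endogenous protein. The record does not state the arm design or nuclease used.
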