Features (pLannotate 1.2.2; 12 found; start..end, strand, type, name):
     36..193     -  CDS            lacZα (fragment): LacZα fragment of β-galactosidase; lacZ fragment
    213..920     +  CDS            mCherry: mCherry is a basic (constitutively fluorescent) red fluorescent protein published in 2004, derived from Discosoma sp.. It is reported to be a very rapidly-maturing monomer with low acid sensitivity.
    921..955     +  misc_feature   MCS (fragment): pUC18/19 multiple cloning site
    992..1008    -  protein_bind   lac operator: The lac repressor binds to the lac operator to inhibit transcription in E. coli. This inhibition can be relieved by adding lactose or isopropyl-β-D-thiogalactopyranoside (IPTG). lac repressor encoded by lacI
   1016..1046    -  promoter       lac promoter: promoter for the E. coli lac operon
   1061..1082    -  protein_bind   CAP binding site: CAP binding activates transcription in the presence of cAMP. E. coli catabolite activator protein
   1095..1187    -  CDS            lacI (fragment): lac repressor; lacI; The lac repressor binds to the lac operator to inhibit transcription in E. coli. This inhibition can be relieved by adding lactose or isopropyl-β-D-thiogalactopyranoside (IPTG).
   1370..1958    -  rep_origin     ori: high-copy-number ColE1/pMB1/pBR322/pUC origin of replication
   2129..2989    -  CDS            AmpR: β-lactamase; bla; confers resistance to ampicillin, carbenicillin, and related antibiotics
   2990..3094    -  promoter       AmpR promoter: bla
   3189..3224    +  CDS            rop (fragment): Rop protein, which maintains plasmids at low copy number; rop
   3326..30      +  misc_feature   bom (fragment) (across the origin): basis of mobility region from pBR322
>Addgene plasmid #137086 | pAP1837 | addgene full sequence | sequence record 274804 | Addgene NGS Result
AGATGCGTAAGGAGAAAATACCGCATCAGGCGCCATTCGCCATTCAGGCTGCGCAACTGTTGGGAAGGGC
GATCGGTGCGGGCCTCTTCGCTATTACGCCAGCTGGCGAAAGGGGGATGTGCTGCAAGGCGATTAAGTTG
GGTAACGCCAGGGTTTTCCCAGTCACGACGTTGTAAAACGACGGCCAGTGAATTCGAGCTCGGTACCCGG
GGATCGTCTCTAAAGGAGAAGAAGATAATATGGCTATCATTAAAGAGTTTATGCGATTCAAAGTGCACAT
GGAAGGAAGTGTCAACGGCCATGAATTCGAAATCGAAGGGGAAGGAGAAGGTCGCCCCTATGAAGGCACT
CAGACGGCAAAACTTAAGGTTACAAAGGGAGGTCCGCTTCCCTTCGCGTGGGATATACTTTCTCCTCAGT
TCATGTATGGGTCCAAAGCCTACGTCAAGCATCCAGCAGACATTCCGGATTATCTGAAGCTGTCATTTCC
CGAGGGTTTTAAATGGGAAAGGGTGATGAATTTCGAGGACGGGGGAGTTGTGACCGTTACACAGGATTCT
TCCCTTCAGGACGGCGAGTTCATATATAAAGTCAAGCTCCGAGGGACAAACTTCCCAAGTGATGGACCTG
TCATGCAAAAGAAGACCATGGGCTGGGAAGCTTCTTCAGAACGAATGTATCCAGAAGACGGAGCGCTGAA
AGGTGAGATAAAGCAGAGGTTGAAACTGAAGGATGGGGGGCATTACGATGCAGAAGTGAAAACCACATAT
AAAGCAAAGAAACCCGTACAACTGCCAGGAGCATATAATGTCAATATCAAACTTGATATTACCAGCCACA
ATGAAGACTACACTATAGTTGAGCAATACGAAAGGGCAGAGGGACGGCATTCCACAGGCGGAATGGATGA
ACTCTATAAAGATCCTCTAGAGTCGACCTGCAGGCATGCAAGCTTGGCGTAATCATGGTCATAGCTGTTT
CCTGTGTGAAATTGTTATCCGCTCACAATTCCACACAACATACGAGCCGGAAGCATAAAGTGTAAAGCCT
GGGGTGCCTAATGAGTGAGCTAACTCACATTAATTGCGTTGCGCTCACTGCCCGCTTTCCAGTCGGGAAA
CCTGTCGTGCCAGCTGCATTAATGAATCGGCCAACGCGCGGGGAGAGGCGGTTTGCGTATTGGGCGCTCT
TCCGCTTCCTCGCTCACTGACTCGCTGCGCTCGGTCGTTCGGCTGCGGCGAGCGGTATCAGCTCACTCAA
AGGCGGTAATACGGTTATCCACAGAATCAGGGGATAACGCAGGAAAGAACATGTGAGCAAAAGGCCAGCA
AAAGGCCAGGAACCGTAAAAAGGCCGCGTTGCTGGCGTTTTTCCATAGGCTCCGCCCCCCTGACGAGCAT
CACAAAAATCGACGCTCAAGTCAGAGGTGGCGAAACCCGACAGGACTATAAAGATACCAGGCGTTTCCCC
CTGGAAGCTCCCTCGTGCGCTCTCCTGTTCCGACCCTGCCGCTTACCGGATACCTGTCCGCCTTTCTCCC
TTCGGGAAGCGTGGCGCTTTCTCATAGCTCACGCTGTAGGTATCTCAGTTCGGTGTAGGTCGTTCGCTCC
AAGCTGGGCTGTGTGCACGAACCCCCCGTTCAGCCCGACCGCTGCGCCTTATCCGGTAACTATCGTCTTG
AGTCCAACCCGGTAAGACACGACTTATCGCCACTGGCAGCAGCCACTGGTAACAGGATTAGCAGAGCGAG
GTATGTAGGCGGTGCTACAGAGTTCTTGAAGTGGTGGCCTAACTACGGCTACACTAGAAGAACAGTATTT
GGTATCTGCGCTCTGCTGAAGCCAGTTACCTTCGGAAAAAGAGTTGGTAGCTCTTGATCCGGCAAACAAA
CCACCGCTGGTAGCGGTGGTTTTTTTGTTTGCAAGCAGCAGATTACGCGCAGAAAAAAAGGATCTCAAGA
AGATCCTTTGATCTTTTCTACGGGGTCTGACGCTCAGTGGAACGAAAACTCACGTTAAGGGATTTTGGTC
ATGAGATTATCAAAAAGGATCTTCACCTAGATCCTTTTAAATTAAAAATGAAGTTTTAAATCAATCTAAA
GTATATATGAGTAAACTTGGTCTGACAGTTACCAATGCTTAATCAGTGAGGCACCTATCTCAGCGATCTG
TCTATTTCGTTCATCCATAGTTGCCTGACTCCCCGTCGTGTAGATAACTACGATACGGGAGGGCTTACCA
TCTGGCCCCAGTGCTGCAATGATACCGCGAGACCCACGCTCACCGGCTCCAGATTTATCAGCAATAAACC
AGCCAGCCGGAAGGGCCGAGCGCAGAAGTGGTCCTGCAACTTTATCCGCCTCCATCCAGTCTATTAATTG
TTGCCGGGAAGCTAGAGTAAGTAGTTCGCCAGTTAATAGTTTGCGCAACGTTGTTGCCATTGCTACAGGC
ATCGTGGTGTCACGCTCGTCGTTTGGTATGGCTTCATTCAGCTCCGGTTCCCAACGATCAAGGCGAGTTA
CATGATCCCCCATGTTGTGCAAAAAAGCGGTTAGCTCCTTCGGTCCTCCGATCGTTGTCAGAAGTAAGTT
GGCCGCAGTGTTATCACTCATGGTTATGGCAGCACTGCATAATTCTCTTACTGTCATGCCATCCGTAAGA
TGCTTTTCTGTGACTGGTGAGTACTCAACCAAGTCATTCTGAGAATAGTGTATGCGGCGACCGAGTTGCT
CTTGCCCGGCGTCAATACGGGATAATACCGCGCCACATAGCAGAACTTTAAAAGTGCTCATCATTGGAAA
ACGTTCTTCGGGGCGAAAACTCTCAAGGATCTTACCGCTGTTGAGATCCAGTTCGATGTAACCCACTCGT
GCACCCAACTGATCTTCAGCATCTTTTACTTTCACCAGCGTTTCTGGGTGAGCAAAAACAGGAAGGCAAA
ATGCCGCAAAAAAGGGAATAAGGGCGACACGGAAATGTTGAATACTCATACTCTTCCTTTTTCAATATTA
TTGAAGCATTTATCAGGGTTATTGTCTCATGAGCGGATACATATTTGAATGTATTTAGAAAAATAAACAA
ATAGGGGTTCCGCGCACATTTCCCCGAAAAGTGCCACCTGACGTCTAAGAAACCATTATTATCATGACAT
TAACCTATAAAAATAGGCGTATCACGAGGCCCTTTCGTCTCGCGCGTTTCGGTGATGACGGTGAAAACCT
CTGACACATGCAGCTCCCGGAGACGGTCACAGCTTGTCTGTAAGCGGATGCCGGGAGCAGACAAGCCCGT
CAGGGCGCGTCAGCGGGTGTTGGCGGGTGTCGGGGCTGGCTTAACTATGCGGCATCAGAGCAGATTGTAC
TGAGAGTGCACCATATGCGGTGTGAAATACCGCAC
