>Addgene plasmid #137086 | pAP1837 | depositor partial sequence | sequence record 264896 | insert sequence
CGGTACCCGGGGATCGTCTCTAAAGGAGAAGAAGATAATATGGCTATCATTAAAGAGTTTATGCGATTCA
AAGTGCACATGGAAGGAAGTGTCAACGGCCATGAATTCGAAATCGAAGGGGAAGGAGAAGGTCGCCCCTA
TGAAGGCACTCAGACGGCAAAACTTAAGGTTACAAAGGGAGGTCCGCTTCCCTTCGCGTGGGATATACTT
TCTCCTCAGTTCATGTATGGGTCCAAAGCCTACGTCAAGCATCCAGCAGACATTCCGGATTATCTGAAGC
TGTCATTTCCCGAGGGTTTTAAATGGGAAAGGGTGATGAATTTCGAGGACGGGGGAGTTGTGACCGTTAC
ACAGGATTCTTCCCTTCAGGACGGCGAGTTCATATATAAAGTCAAGCTCCGAGGGACAAACTTCCCAAGT
GATGGACCTGTCATGCAAAAGAAGACCATGGGCTGGGAAGCTTCTTCAGAACGAATGTATCCAGAAGACG
GAGCGCTGAAAGGTGAGATAAAGCAGAGGTTGAAACTGAAGGATGGGGGGCATTACGATGCAGAAGTGAA
AACCACATATAAAGCAAAGAAACCCGTACAACTGCCAGGAGCATATAATGTCAATATCAAACTTGATATT
ACCAGCCACAATGAAGACTACACTATAGTTGAGCAATACGAAAGGGCAGAGGGACGGCATTCCACAGGCG
GAATGGATGAACTCTATAAAGATCCTCTAGAGTCG
